Addgene plasmid #54896: mApple-Ezrin-C-14
Purpose: Localization: Focal Adhesions/Membrane, Excitation: 568, Emission: 592
Depositing lab: Michael Davidson. Depositing organization: Florida State University, Tallahassee.
Backbone
  Vector backbone: mApple-C1
  Backbone size w/o insert (bp): 4750
  Vector type: Mammalian Expression
  Selectable markers: Neomycin (select with G418)
Growth in bacteria
  Bacterial resistance: Kanamycin, 50 μg/mL
  Growth temperature: 37°C
  Growth strain: DH5alpha
  Copy number: High Copy
Gene/Insert
  Gene/Insert name: Ezrin (alt name: NM_003379.3)
  Species: H. sapiens (human)
  Entrez Gene: EZR (a.k.a. CVIL, CVL, HEL-S-105, VIL2)
  Promoter: CMV
  Tag / fusion protein: mApple (N terminal on backbone)
  Cloning method: Unknown
  Sequencing primers: 5′ CMV-F; 3′ SV40pA-R
Terms and licenses: Academic/Nonprofit Terms; Industry Terms: Not Available to Industry
Depositor comments: . Excitation = 568; Emission = 592
How to cite: mApple-Ezrin-C-14 was a gift from Michael Davidson (Addgene plasmid # 54896 ; http://n2t.net/addgene:54896 ; RRID:Addgene_54896)
