[The description below was written by a language model from this plasmid's Addgene catalogue record.]
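Description:
mApple-Ezrin-C-14 is a mammalian expression plasmid built on the mApple-C1 backbone (about 4.75 kb without the insert). It produces human ezrin (EZR, also known as villin-2 or cytovillin) as a fusion to the red fluorescent protein mApple. Transcription is driven by the CMV promoter, a strong constitutive promoter in most mammalian cell lines. The 3′ sequencing primer sits in an SV40 polyadenylation region, which indicates that the transcript ends at an SV40 polyA signal. mApple is supplied by the backbone and lies at the N terminus of the fusion, so ezrin follows the fluorescent protein in frame. The "C-14" in the name probably refers to this orientation and to a 14-residue linker between the two parts, but the record does not say so explicitly. The cloning method is listed as unknown.

The plasmid is maintained in E. coli as a high-copy construct under kanamycin selection. Its neomycin resistance marker allows G418 selection of transfected mammalian cells, so stable lines can be made as well as transient transfections. No feature table is provided, so the origin of replication and other backbone elements are not documented here.

Ezrin belongs to the ERM family, which links the plasma membrane to the cortical actin cytoskeleton. The construct is accordingly catalogued as a localization marker for focal adhesions and the membrane. Its typical use is live- or fixed-cell fluorescence imaging of ezrin distribution and of membrane–cytoskeleton structures. The mApple signal is excited at about 568 nm and emits at about 592 nm, which suits it to multicolour experiments alongside green or cyan fluorescent fusions.
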