>Addgene plasmid #54896 | mApple-Ezrin-C-14 | depositor partial sequence | sequence record 85286 | insert sequence
CTAGCGCTACCGGTCGCCACCATGGTGAGCAAGGGCGAGGAGAATAACATGGCCATCATCAAGGAGTTCA
TGCGCTTCAAGGTGCACATGGAGGGCTCCGTGAACGGCCACGAGTTCGAGATCGAGGGCGAGGGCGAGGG
CCGCCCCTACGAGGCCTTTCAGACCGCTAAGCTGAAGGTGACCAAGGGTGGCCCCCTGCCCTTCGCCTGG
GACATCCTGTCCCCTCAGTTCATGTACGGCTCCAAGGTCTACATTAAGCACCCAGCCGACATCCCCGACT
ACTTCAAGCTGTCCTTCCCCGAGGGCTTCAGGTGGGAGCGCGTGATGAACTTCGAGGACGGCGGCATTAT
TCACGTTAACCAGGACTCCTCCCTGCAGGACGGCGTGTTCATCTACAAGGTGAAGCTGCGCGGCACCAAC
TTCCCCTCCGACGGCCCCGTAATGCAGAAGAAGACCATGGGCTGGGAGGCCTCCGAGGAGCGGATGTACC
CCGAGGACGGCGCCCTGAAGAGCGAGATCAAGAAGAGGCTGAAGCTGAAGGACGGCGGCCACTACGCCGC
CGAGGTCAAGACCACCTACAAGGCCAAGAAGCCCGTGCAGCTGCCCGGCGCCTACATCGTCGACATCAAG
TTGGACATCGTGTCCCACAACGAGGACTACACCATCGTGGAACAGTACGAACGCGCCGAGGGCCGCCACT
CCACCGGCGGCATGGACGAGCTGTACAAGTCCGGACTCAGATCTCGAGGAAGCGGCGGATCTGGGTCCGG
TCCGAAACCAATCAATGTCCGAGTTACCACCATGGATGCAGAGCTGGAGTTTGCAATCCAGCCAAATACA
ACTGGAAAACAGCTTTTTGATCAGGTGGTAAAGACTATCGGCCTCCGGGAAGTGTGGTACTTTGGCCTCC
ACTATGTGGATAATAAAGGATTTCCTACCTGGCTGAAGCTGGATAAGAAGGTGTCTGCCCAGGAGGTCAG
GAAGGAGAATCCCCTCCAGTTCAAGTTCCGGGCCAAGTTCTACCCTGAAGATGTGGCTGAGGAGCTCATC
CAGGACATCACCCAGAAACTTTTCTTCCTCCAAGTGAAGGAAGGAATCCTTAGCGATGAGATCTACTGCC
CCCCTGAGACTGCCGTGCTCTTGGGGTCCTACGCTGTGCAGGCCAAGTTTGGGGACTACAACAAAGAAGT
GCACAAGTCTGGGTACCTCAGCTCTGAGCGGCTGATCCCTCAAAGAGTGATGGACCAGCACAAACTTACC
AGGGACCAGTGGGAGGACCGGATCCAGGTGTGGCATGCGGAACACCGTGGGATGCTCAAAGATAATGCTA
TGTTGGAATACCTGAAGATTGCTCAGGACCTGGAAATGTATGGAATCAACTATTTCGAGATAAAAAACAA
GAAAGGAACAGACCTTTGGCTTGGAGTTGATGCCCTTGGACTGAATATTTATGAGAAAGATGATAAGTTA
ACCCCAAAGATTGGCTTTCCTTGGAGTGAAATCAGGAACATCTCTTTCAATGACAAAAAGTTTGTCATTA
AACCCATCGACAAGAAGGCACCTGACTTTGTGTTTTATGCCCCACGTCTGAGAATCAACAAGCGGATCCT
GCAGCTCTGCATGGGCAACCATGAGTTGTATATGCGCCGCAGGAAGCCTGACACCATCGAGGTGCAGCAG
ATGAAGGCCCAGGCCCGGGAGGAGAAGCATCAGAAGCAGCTGGAGCGGCAACAGCTGGAAACAGAGAAGA
AAAGGAGAGAAACCGTGGAGAGAGAGAAAGAGCAGATGATGCGCGAGAAGGAGGAGTTGATGCTGCGGCT
GCAGGACTATGAGGAGAAGACAAAGAAGGCAGAGAGAGAGCTCTCGGAGCAGATTCAGAGGGCCCTGCAG
CTGGAGGAGGAGAGGAAGCGGGCACAGGAGGAGGCCGAGCGCCTAGAGGCTGACCGTATGGCTGCACTGC
GGGCTAAGGAGGAGCTGGAGAGACAGGCGGTGGATCAGATAAAGAGCCAGGAGCAGCTGGCTGCGGAGCT
TGCAGAATACACTGCCAAGATTGCCCTCCTGGAAGAGGCGCGGAGGCGCAAGGAGGATGAAGTTGAAGAG
TGGCAGCACAGGGCCAAAGAAGCCCAGGATGACCTGGTGAAGACCAAGGAGGAGCTGCACCTGGTGATGA
CAGCACCCCCGCCCCCACCACCCCCCGTGTACGAGCCGGTGAGCTACCATGTCCAGGAGAGCTTGCAGGA
TGAGGGCGCAGAGCCCACGGGCTACAGCGCGGAGCTGTCTAGTGAGGGCATCCGGGATGACCGCAATGAG
GAGAAGCGCATCACTGAGGCAGAGAAGAACGAGCGTGTGCAGCGGCAGCTGCTGACGCTGAGCAGCGAGC
TGTCCCAGGCCCGAGATGAGAATAAGAGGACCCACAATGACATCATCCACAACGAGAACATGAGGCAAGG
CCGGGACAAGTACAAGACGCTGCGGCAGATCCGGCAGGGCAACACCAAGCAGCGCATCGACGAGTTCGAG
GCCCTGTAAGAATTCTGCAGTCGACGGTACCGCGGGCCCGGGATCCACCGGATCTAG
