>Addgene plasmid #54896 | mApple-Ezrin-C-14 | addgene partial sequence | sequence record 97659 | mCherry-F 5'-ccccgtaatgcagaagaaga-3'
CCCCGAGGACGGCGCCCTGAAGAGCGAGATCAAGAAGAGGCTGAAGCTGAAGGACGGCGGCCACTACGCC
GCCGAGGTCAAGACCACCTACAAGGCCAAGAAGCCCGTGCAGCTGCCCGGCGCCTACATCGTCGACATCA
AGTTGGACATCGTGTCCCACAACGAGGACTACACCATCGTGGAACAGTACGAACGCGCCGAGGGCCGCCA
CTCCACCGGCGGCATGGACGAGCTGTACAAGTCCGGACTCAGATCTCGAGGAAGCGGCGGATCTGGGTCC
GGTCCGAAACCAATCAATGTCCGAGTTACCACCATGGATGCAGAGCTGGAGTTTGCAATCCAGCCAAATA
CAACTGGAAAACAGCTTTTTGATCAGGTGGTAAAGACTATCGGCCTCCGGGAAGTGTGGTACTTTGGCCT
CCACTATGTGGATAATAAAGGATTTCCTACCTGGCTGAAGCTGGATAAGAAGGTGTCTGCCCAGGAGGTC
AGGAAGGAGAATCCCCTCCAGTTCAAGTTCCGGGCCAAGTTCTACCCTGAAGATGTGGCTGAGGAGCTCA
TCCAGGACATCACCCAGAAACTTTTCTTCCTCCAAGTGAAGGAAGGAATCCTTAGCGATGAGATCTACTG
CCCCCCTGAGACTGCCGTGCTCTTGGGGTCCTACGCTGTGCAGGCCAAGTTTGGGGACTACAACAAAGAA
GTGCACAAGTCTGGGTACCTCAGCTCTGAGCGGCTGATCCCTCAAAGAGTGATGGACCAGCACAAACTTA
CCAGGGACCAGTGGGAGGACCGGATCCAGGTGTGGCATGCGGAACACCGTGGGATGCTCAAAGATAATGC
TATGTTGGAATACCTGAAGATTGCTCAGGACCTGGAAATGTATGG
