>Addgene plasmid #54896 | mApple-Ezrin-C-14 | addgene partial sequence | sequence record 97660 | SV40pA-R 5'-GAAATTTGTGATGCTATTGC-3'
ACAGTTAACAACAACAATTGCATTCATTTTATGTTTCAGGTTCAGGGGGAGGTGTGGGAGGTTTTTTAAA
GCAAGTAAAACCTCTACAAATGTGGTATGGCTGATTATGATCAGTTATCTAGATCCGGTGGATCCCGGGC
CCGCGGTACCGTCGACTGCAGAATTCTTACAGGGCCTCGAACTCGTCGATGCGCTGCTTGGTGTTGCCCT
GCCGGATCTGCCGCAGCGTCTTGTACTTGTCCCGGCCTTGCCTCATGTTCTCGTTGTGGATGATGTCATT
GTGGGTCCTCTTATTCTCATCTCGGGCCTGGGACAGCTCGCTGCTCAGCGTCAGCAGCTGCCGCTGCACA
CGCTCGTTCTTCTCTGCCTCAGTGATGCGCTTCTCCTCATTGCGGTCATCCCGGATGCCCTCACTAGACA
GCTCCGCGCTGTAGCCCGTGGGCTCTGCGCCCTCATCCTGCAAGCTCTCCTGGACATGGTAGCTCACCGG
CTCGTACACGGGGGGTGGTGGGGGCGGGGGTGCTGTCATCACCAGGTGCAGCTCCTCCTTGGTCTTCACC
AGGTCATCCTGGGCTTCTTTGGCCCTGTGCTGCCACTCTTCAACTTCATCCTCCTTGCGCCTCCGCGCCT
CTTCCAGGAGGGCAATCTTGGCAGTGTATTCTGCAAGCTCCGCAGCCAGCTGCTCCTGGCTCTTTATCTG
ATCCACCGCCTGTCTCTCCAGCTCCTCCTTAGCCCGCAGTGCAGCCATACGGTCAGCCTCTAGGCGCTCG
GCCTCCTCCTGTGCCCGCTTCCTCTCCTCCTCCAGCTGCAGGGCCCTCTGAATCTGCTCCGAGAGCTCTC
TCTCTGCCTTCTTTGTCTTCTCCTCATA
